Addgene plasmid #104348: pQE80L-IL2 C125S
Purpose: Expresses human IL-2 (C125S)
Depositing lab: Alexander McLellan. Depositing organization: University of Otago.
Backbone
  Vector backbone: pQE80L
  Backbone manufacturer: qIAGEN
  Backbone size w/o insert (bp): 4751
  Total vector size (bp): 5115
  Vector type: Bacterial Expression
Growth in bacteria
  Bacterial resistance: Ampicillin, 100 μg/mL
  Growth temperature: 37°C
  Growth strain: DH5alpha
  Growth instructions: BL21 for protein expression
  Copy number: High Copy
Gene/Insert
  Gene/Insert name: Human IL-2 (C125S)
  Species: H. sapiens (human)
  Insert size (bp): 410
  Mutation: C125S mutation (TGT -> TCC)
  GenBank ID: NM_000586.3
  Entrez Gene: IL2 (a.k.a. IL-2, TCGF, lymphokine)
  Promoter: T5
  Tag / fusion protein: MRGSHHHHHGS-tag (N terminal on insert)
  Cloning method: Restriction Enzyme; 5′ cloning site BamHI (not destroyed); 3′ cloning site HindIII (not destroyed)
  Sequencing primers: 5′ CGGATAACAATTTCACACAG; 3′ GTTCTGAGGTCATTACTGG
Resource information
  A portion of this plasmid was derived from a plasmid made by: IDT
Terms and licenses: Academic/Nonprofit Terms; Industry Terms: Not Available to Industry
Depositor comments: Like the FDA approved Proleukin (Aldesleukin), the sequence contains a C125S mutation (TGT -> TCC) to prevent cysteine mispairing in E. coli, but this does not affect biological activity (Wang et al. 1984) Expression and inclusion body preparation was carried out essentially as described in Carmenate et al. (2013), except that the 6M guanidine solubilised IL-2 was applied directly to an NTA column at 1 column volume / minute. LPS was removed with 0.1% Triton X114 / TE washes following by on-column re-folding with TE buffer. NTA-purified His-IL-2 exhibited identical activity to commercially sourced (tag-free) IL-2 (Peprotech). References: Wang A, Lu SD, and Mark DF. Site-specific mutagenesis of the human interleukin-2 gene: structure-function analysis of the cysteine residues. Science 1984; 224:1431-1433. Carmenate T, Pacios A, Enamorado M, Moreno E, Garcia-Martinez K, Fuente D, and Leon K. Human IL-2 mutein with higher antitumor efficacy than wild type IL-2. J. Immunol. 2013; 190:6230-6238.
How to cite: pQE80L-IL2 C125S was a gift from Alexander McLellan (Addgene plasmid # 104348 ; http://n2t.net/addgene:104348 ; RRID:Addgene_104348)
