[The description below was written by a language model from this plasmid's Addgene catalogue record and pLannotate feature annotations shown in this document.]
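Description:
pQE80L-IL2 C125S is a 5,115 bp bacterial expression plasmid built on the commercial pQE80L backbone for producing recombinant human interleukin-2 in E. coli. It replicates from a high-copy ColE1/pMB1-type origin, next to which sit a pBR322 bom region and a rop fragment. Selection is by ampicillin resistance from a β-lactamase gene under its own promoter. The feature table also shows a chloramphenicol acetyltransferase coding sequence preceded by only a fragment of the cat promoter, between the lambda t0 and rrnB T1 terminators. This is a standard backbone element, and the record does not list chloramphenicol as a selection.

The insert of about 410 bp, cloned between BamHI and HindIII sites that are both retained, encodes human IL-2 fused at its N-terminus to the vector-derived MRGS-His tag. Transcription is driven by the bacteriophage T5 promoter, which is recognised by E. coli RNA polymerase and is controlled by lac operator sequences. The plasmid carries lacI under the lacIq promoter, so it supplies abundant repressor in cis. Expression therefore stays tightly off until IPTG induction, without depending on the host genotype. The lambda t0 terminator ends the transcript.

The C125S substitution mirrors the one in the clinical IL-2 product aldesleukin. It removes the unpaired cysteine to prevent disulfide mispairing in E. coli, and the depositor states that it does not affect biological activity. According to the depositor, the protein is recovered from inclusion bodies, purified through the His tag on an NTA column and refolded on the column. The resulting tagged IL-2 showed activity equivalent to commercial untagged IL-2. The record recommends a cloning strain for propagation and BL21 for protein expression.
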