Features (pLannotate 1.2.2; 17 found; start..end, strand, type, name):
     24..68      +  promoter       T5 promoter: bacteriophage T5 promoter for E. coli RNA polymerase, with embedded lac operator
     76..92      +  protein_bind   lac operator: The lac repressor binds to the lac operator to inhibit transcription in E. coli. This inhibition can be relieved by adding lactose or isopropyl-β-D-thiogalactopyranoside (IPTG). lac repressor encoded by lacI
    141..158     +  CDS            7xHis (fragment): 6xHis affinity tag
    186..563     +  CDS            IL2 (fragment): IL2_HUMAN - Experimental evidence at protein level: Swiss-Prot protein existence level 1. Produced by T-cells in response to antigenic or mitogenic stimulation, this protein is required for T-cell proliferation and other activities crucial to regulation of the immune response. Can stimulate B-cells, monocytes, lymphokine-activated killer cells, natural killer cells, and glioma cells. From Homo sapiens (Human).
    586..680     +  terminator     lambda t0 terminator: transcription terminator from phage lambda
    695..723     +  promoter       cat promoter (fragment): promoter of the E. coli cat gene encoding chloramphenicol acetyltransferase
    724..1380    +  CDS            cat: CAT_ECOLX - Experimental evidence at protein level: Swiss-Prot protein existence level 1. This enzyme is an effector of chloramphenicol resistance in bacteria. From Escherichia coli. This protein is used as a marker in many commonly used cloning vectors, such as pACYC184.
   1448..1534    +  terminator     rrnB T1 terminator: Escherichia coli rrnB; transcription terminator T1 from the E. coli rrnB gene
   1557..1574    -  promoter       tet promoter (fragment): E. coli promoter for tetracycline efflux protein gene
   1593..1614    -  protein_bind   CAP binding site: CAP binding activates transcription in the presence of cAMP. E. coli catabolite activator protein
   1627..2709    -  CDS            lacI: lac repressor; lacI; The lac repressor binds to the lac operator to inhibit transcription in E. coli. This inhibition can be relieved by adding lactose or isopropyl-β-D-thiogalactopyranoside (IPTG).
   2710..2787    -  promoter       lacIq promoter: lacI (mutant); In the lacIq allele, a single base change in the promoter boosts expression of the lacI gene about 10-fold.
   2836..2877    +  CDS            rop (fragment): Rop protein, which maintains plasmids at low copy number; rop
   2979..3119    +  misc_feature   bom: basis of mobility region from pBR322
   3305..3893    -  rep_origin     ori: high-copy-number ColE1/pMB1/pBR322/pUC origin of replication
   4064..4924    -  CDS            AmpR: β-lactamase; bla; confers resistance to ampicillin, carbenicillin, and related antibiotics
   4925..5029    -  promoter       AmpR promoter: bla
>Addgene plasmid #104348 | pQE80L-IL2 C125S | addgene full sequence | sequence record 201216 | Addgene NGS Result
CCTTTCGTCTTCACCTCGAGAAATCATAAAAAATTTATTTGCTTTGTGAGCGGATAACAATTATAATAGA
TTCAATTGTGAGCGGATAACAATTTCACACAGAATTCATTAAAGAGGAGAAATTAACTATGAGAGGATCG
CATCACCATCACCATCACGGATCCGCACCTACTTCAAGTTCTACAAAGAAAACACAGCTACAACTGGAGC
ATTTACTGCTGGATTTACAGATGATTTTGAATGGAATTAATAATTACAAGAATCCCAAACTCACCAGGAT
GCTCACATTTAAGTTTTACATGCCCAAGAAGGCCACAGAACTGAAACATCTTCAGTGTCTAGAAGAAGAA
CTCAAACCTCTGGAGGAAGTGCTAAATTTAGCTCAAAGCAAAAACTTTCACTTAAGACCCAGGGACTTAA
TCAGCAATATCAACGTAATAGTTCTGGAACTAAAGGGATCTGAAACAACATTCATGTGTGAATATGCTGA
TGAGACAGCAACCATTGTAGAATTTCTGAACAGATGGATTACCTTTTCCCAAAGCATCATCTCAACACTG
ACTTAAGCTTAATTAGCTGAGCTTGGACTCCTGTTGATAGATCCAGTAATGACCTCAGAACTCCATCTGG
ATTTGTTCAGAACGCTCGGTTGCCGCCGGGCGTTTTTTATTGGTGAGAATCCAAGCTAGCTTGGCGAGAT
TTTCAGGAGCTAAGGAAGCTAAAATGGAGAAAAAAATCACTGGATATACCACCGTTGATATATCCCAATG
GCATCGTAAAGAACATTTTGAGGCATTTCAGTCAGTTGCTCAATGTACCTATAACCAGACCGTTCAGCTG
GATATTACGGCCTTTTTAAAGACCGTAAAGAAAAATAAGCACAAGTTTTATCCGGCCTTTATTCACATTC
TTGCCCGCCTGATGAATGCTCATCCGGAATTTCGTATGGCAATGAAAGACGGTGAGCTGGTGATATGGGA
TAGTGTTCACCCTTGTTACACCGTTTTCCATGAGCAAACTGAAACGTTTTCATCGCTCTGGAGTGAATAC
CACGACGATTTCCGGCAGTTTCTACACATATATTCGCAAGATGTGGCGTGTTACGGTGAAAACCTGGCCT
ATTTCCCTAAAGGGTTTATTGAGAATATGTTTTTCGTCTCAGCCAATCCCTGGGTGAGTTTCACCAGTTT
TGATTTAAACGTGGCCAATATGGACAACTTCTTCGCCCCCGTTTTCACCATGGGCAAATATTATACGCAA
GGCGACAAGGTGCTGATGCCGCTGGCGATTCAGGTTCATCATGCCGTTTGTGATGGCTTCCATGTCGGCA
GAATGCTTAATGAATTACAACAGTACTGCGATGAGTGGCAGGGCGGGGCGTAATTTTTTTAAGGCAGTTA
TTGGTGCCCTTAAACGCCTGGGGTAATGACTCTCTAGCTTGAGGCATCAAATAAAACGAAAGGCTCAGTC
GAAAGACTGGGCCTTTCGTTTTATCTGTTGTTTGTCGGTGAACGCTCTCCTGAGTAGGACAAATCCGCCC
TCTAGATTACGTGCAGTCGATGATAAGCTGTCAAACATGAGAATTGTGCCTAATGAGTGAGCTAACTTAC
ATTAATTGCGTTGCGCTCACTGCCCGCTTTCCAGTCGGGAAACCTGTCGTGCCAGCTGCATTAATGAATC
GGCCAACGCGCGGGGAGAGGCGGTTTGCGTATTGGGCGCCAGGGTGGTTTTTCTTTTCACCAGTGAGACG
GGCAACAGCTGATTGCCCTTCACCGCCTGGCCCTGAGAGAGTTGCAGCAAGCGGTCCACGCTGGTTTGCC
CCAGCAGGCGAAAATCCTGTTTGATGGTGGTTAACGGCGGGATATAACATGAGCTGTCTTCGGTATCGTC
GTATCCCACTACCGAGATATCCGCACCAACGCGCAGCCCGGACTCGGTAATGGCGCGCATTGCGCCCAGC
GCCATCTGATCGTTGGCAACCAGCATCGCAGTGGGAACGATGCCCTCATTCAGCATTTGCATGGTTTGTT
GAAAACCGGACATGGCACTCCAGTCGCCTTCCCGTTCCGCTATCGGCTGAATTTGATTGCGAGTGAGATA
TTTATGCCAGCCAGCCAGACGCAGACGCGCCGAGACAGAACTTAATGGGCCCGCTAACAGCGCGATTTGC
TGGTGACCCAATGCGACCAGATGCTCCACGCCCAGTCGCGTACCGTCTTCATGGGAGAAAATAATACTGT
TGATGGGTGTCTGGTCAGAGACATCAAGAAATAACGCCGGAACATTAGTGCAGGCAGCTTCCACAGCAAT
GGCATCCTGGTCATCCAGCGGATAGTTAATGATCAGCCCACTGACGCGTTGCGCGAGAAGATTGTGCACC
GCCGCTTTACAGGCTTCGACGCCGCTTCGTTCTACCATCGACACCACCACGCTGGCACCCAGTTGATCGG
CGCGAGATTTAATCGCCGCGACAATTTGCGACGGCGCGTGCAGGGCCAGACTGGAGGTGGCAACGCCAAT
CAGCAACGACTGTTTGCCCGCCAGTTGTTGTGCCACGCGGTTGGGAATGTAATTCAGCTCCGCCATCGCC
GCTTCCACTTTTTCCCGCGTTTTCGCAGAAACGTGGCTGGCCTGGTTCACCACGCGGGAAACGGTCTGAT
AAGAGACACCGGCATACTCTGCGACATCGTATAACGTTACTGGTTTCACATTCACCACCCTGAATTGACT
CTCTTCCGGGCGCTATCATGCCATACCGCGAAAGGTTTTGCACCATTCGATGGTGTCGGAATTTCGGGCA
GCGTTGGGTCCTGGCCACGGGTGCGCATGATCTAGAGCTGCCTCGCGCGTTTCGGTGATGACGGTGAAAA
CCTCTGACACATGCAGCTCCCGGAGACGGTCACAGCTTGTCTGTAAGCGGATGCCGGGAGCAGACAAGCC
CGTCAGGGCGCGTCAGCGGGTGTTGGCGGGTGTCGGGGCGCAGCCATGACCCAGTCACGTAGCGATAGCG
GAGTGTATACTGGCTTAACTATGCGGCATCAGAGCAGATTGTACTGAGAGTGCACCATATGCGGTGTGAA
ATACCGCACAGATGCGTAAGGAGAAAATACCGCATCAGGCGCTCTTCCGCTTCCTCGCTCACTGACTCGC
TGCGCTCGGTCGTTCGGCTGCGGCGAGCGGTATCAGCTCACTCAAAGGCGGTAATACGGTTATCCACAGA
ATCAGGGGATAACGCAGGAAAGAACATGTGAGCAAAAGGCCAGCAAAAGGCCAGGAACCGTAAAAAGGCC
GCGTTGCTGGCGTTTTTCCATAGGCTCCGCCCCCCTGACGAGCATCACAAAAATCGACGCTCAAGTCAGA
GGTGGCGAAACCCGACAGGACTATAAAGATACCAGGCGTTTCCCCCTGGAAGCTCCCTCGTGCGCTCTCC
TGTTCCGACCCTGCCGCTTACCGGATACCTGTCCGCCTTTCTCCCTTCGGGAAGCGTGGCGCTTTCTCAT
AGCTCACGCTGTAGGTATCTCAGTTCGGTGTAGGTCGTTCGCTCCAAGCTGGGCTGTGTGCACGAACCCC
CCGTTCAGCCCGACCGCTGCGCCTTATCCGGTAACTATCGTCTTGAGTCCAACCCGGTAAGACACGACTT
ATCGCCACTGGCAGCAGCCACTGGTAACAGGATTAGCAGAGCGAGGTATGTAGGCGGTGCTACAGAGTTC
TTGAAGTGGTGGCCTAACTACGGCTACACTAGAAGGACAGTATTTGGTATCTGCGCTCTGCTGAAGCCAG
TTACCTTCGGAAAAAGAGTTGGTAGCTCTTGATCCGGCAAACAAACCACCGCTGGTAGCGGTGGTTTTTT
TGTTTGCAAGCAGCAGATTACGCGCAGAAAAAAAGGATCTCAAGAAGATCCTTTGATCTTTTCTACGGGG
TCTGACGCTCAGTGGAACGAAAACTCACGTTAAGGGATTTTGGTCATGAGATTATCAAAAAGGATCTTCA
CCTAGATCCTTTTAAATTAAAAATGAAGTTTTAAATCAATCTAAAGTATATATGAGTAAACTTGGTCTGA
CAGTTACCAATGCTTAATCAGTGAGGCACCTATCTCAGCGATCTGTCTATTTCGTTCATCCATAGTTGCC
TGACTCCCCGTCGTGTAGATAACTACGATACGGGAGGGCTTACCATCTGGCCCCAGTGCTGCAATGATAC
CGCGAGACCCACGCTCACCGGCTCCAGATTTATCAGCAATAAACCAGCCAGCCGGAAGGGCCGAGCGCAG
AAGTGGTCCTGCAACTTTATCCGCCTCCATCCAGTCTATTAATTGTTGCCGGGAAGCTAGAGTAAGTAGT
TCGCCAGTTAATAGTTTGCGCAACGTTGTTGCCATTGCTACAGGCATCGTGGTGTCACGCTCGTCGTTTG
GTATGGCTTCATTCAGCTCCGGTTCCCAACGATCAAGGCGAGTTACATGATCCCCCATGTTGTGCAAAAA
AGCGGTTAGCTCCTTCGGTCCTCCGATCGTTGTCAGAAGTAAGTTGGCCGCAGTGTTATCACTCATGGTT
ATGGCAGCACTGCATAATTCTCTTACTGTCATGCCATCCGTAAGATGCTTTTCTGTGACTGGTGAGTACT
CAACCAAGTCATTCTGAGAATAGTGTATGCGGCGACCGAGTTGCTCTTGCCCGGCGTCAATACGGGATAA
TACCGCGCCACATAGCAGAACTTTAAAAGTGCTCATCATTGGAAAACGTTCTTCGGGGCGAAAACTCTCA
AGGATCTTACCGCTGTTGAGATCCAGTTCGATGTAACCCACTCGTGCACCCAACTGATCTTCAGCATCTT
TTACTTTCACCAGCGTTTCTGGGTGAGCAAAAACAGGAAGGCAAAATGCCGCAAAAAAGGGAATAAGGGC
GACACGGAAATGTTGAATACTCATACTCTTCCTTTTTCAATATTATTGAAGCATTTATCAGGGTTATTGT
CTCATGAGCGGATACATATTTGAATGTATTTAGAAAAATAAACAAATAGGGGTTCCGCGCACATTTCCCC
GAAAAGTGCCACCTGACGTCTAAGAAACCATTATTATCATGACATTAACCTATAAAAATAGGCGTATCAC
GAGGC
